Addgene plasmid #19396: pCM5.33
Depositing lab: Geraldine Seydoux. Depositing organization: Johns Hopkins University and School of Medicine. Publication: 3' UTRs are the primary regulators of gene expression in the C. elegans germline. Merritt C, Rasoloson D, Ko D, Seydoux G. Curr Biol. 2008 Oct 14;18(19):1476-82. doi: 10.1016/j.cub.2008.08.013. Epub 2008 Sep 25. PubMed 18818082.
Backbone
  Vector backbone: pDONRP2RP3
  Backbone size w/o insert (bp): 2641
  Vector type: Worm Expression
Growth in bacteria
  Bacterial resistance: Kanamycin, 50 μg/mL
  Growth temperature: 37°C
  Growth strain: DH5alpha
  Growth instructions: DH5alpha
  Copy number: Unknown
Gene/Insert
  Gene/Insert name: fbf-1 3'utr in pDONRP2RP3
  Species: C. elegans (nematode)
  Insert size (bp): 317
  GenBank ID: NM_062819
  Cloning method: Gateway Cloning; 5′ cloning site attP2R (destroyed during cloning); 3′ cloning site attP3 (destroyed during cloning)
  Sequencing primers: 5′ M13Forward
Terms and licenses: Academic/Nonprofit Terms; Industry Terms: Not Available to Industry
How to cite: pCM5.33 was a gift from Geraldine Seydoux (Addgene plasmid # 19396 ; http://n2t.net/addgene:19396 ; RRID:Addgene_19396)
