[The description below was written by a language model from this plasmid's Addgene catalogue record and pLannotate feature annotations shown in this document.]
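Description:
pCM5.33 is a Gateway entry clone built on the pDONR P2R-P3 donor backbone, carrying the 3' untranslated region of the C. elegans gene fbf-1 as a 317 bp insert. It was made by a BP recombination reaction, which consumed the attP2R and attP3 sites of the donor vector. In the roughly 2.96 kb annotated sequence the insert sits between an attR2 site on one side and an attL-type site on the other. The annotation software labels the latter as an attB3 core overlapping an "attL1 fragment", which most likely corresponds to the attL3 site expected for this type of entry clone. This arrangement defines a third-position element for MultiSite Gateway assembly, meant to be combined in an LR reaction with a promoter entry clone and a coding-sequence entry clone in a destination vector.

The plasmid is propagated in E. coli from a high-copy ColE1/pUC-type origin and selected with kanamycin through the aph(3')-Ia resistance gene. The rrnB T1 and T2 terminators lie upstream of the recombination cassette and insulate it from read-through transcription, and a T7 promoter and M13 priming region flank the insert for sequencing. The short lacI and lacZα fragments are backbone remnants with no functional role. Although it is catalogued as a worm expression vector, the plasmid contains no promoter or reporter for expression in nematodes. It serves as a modular source of the fbf-1 3' UTR for building transgenes, consistent with the associated study of how 3' UTRs control gene expression in the C. elegans germline.
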