Features (pLannotate 1.2.2; 10 found; start..end, strand, type, name):
    121..213     +  CDS            lacI (fragment): lac repressor; lacI; The lac repressor binds to the lac operator to inhibit transcription in E. coli. This inhibition can be relieved by adding lactose or isopropyl-β-D-thiogalactopyranoside (IPTG).
    268..295     -  terminator     rrnB T2 terminator: transcription terminator T2 from the E. coli rrnB gene
    427..470     +  terminator     rrnB T1 terminator: Escherichia coli rrnB; transcription terminator T1 from the E. coli rrnB gene
    517..553     -  CDS            lacZα (fragment): LacZα fragment of β-galactosidase; lacZ fragment
    624..747     -  protein_bind   attR2: mutant version of attR; recombination site for the Gateway® LR reaction LR Clonase™
   1065..1085    -  protein_bind   attB3: mutant version of attB; core recombination site for the Gateway® BP reaction BP Clonase™
   1076..1161    -  protein_bind   attL1 (fragment): mutant version of attL; recombination site for the Gateway® LR reaction LR Clonase™
   1198..1216    -  promoter       T7 promoter: promoter for bacteriophage T7 RNA polymerase
   1350..2159    +  CDS            KanR: aminoglycoside phosphotransferase; aph(3')-Ia; confers resistance to kanamycin in bacteria or G418 (Geneticin®) in eukaryotes
   2306..2894    +  rep_origin     ori: high-copy-number ColE1/pMB1/pBR322/pUC origin of replication
>Addgene plasmid #19396 | pCM5.33 | depositor full sequence | sequence record 9048 | Author sequence
CTTTCCTGCGTTATCCCCTGATTCTGTGGATAACCGTATTACCGCCTTTGAGTGAGCTGATACCGCTCGC
CGCAGCCGAACGACCGAGCGCAGCGAGTCAGTGAGCGAGGAAGCGGAAGAGCGCCCAATACGCAAACCGC
CTCTCCCCGCGCGTTGGCCGATTCATTAATGCAGCTGGCACGACAGGTTTCCCGACTGGAAAGCGGGCAG
TGAGCGCAACGCAATTAATACGCGTACCGCTAGCCAGGAAGAGTTTGTAGAAACGCAAAAAGGCCATCCG
TCAGGATGGCCTTCTGCTTAGTTTGATGCCTGGCAGTTTATGGCGGGCGTCCTGCCCGCCACCCTCCGGG
CCGTTGCTTCACAACGTTCAAATCCGCTCCCGGCGGATTTGTCCTACTCAGGAGAGCGTTCACCGACAAA
CAACAGATAAAACGAAAGGCCCAGTCTTCCGACTGAGCCTTTCGTTTTATTTGATGCCTGGCAGTTCCCT
ACTCTCGCGTTAACGCTAGCATGGATGTTTTCCCAGTCACGACGTTGTAAAACGACGGCCAGTCTTAAGC
TCGGGCCCTGCAGCTCTAGAGCTCGAATTCTACAGGTCACTAATACCATCTAAGTAGTTGATTCATAGTG
ACTGCATATGTTGTGTTTTACAGTATTATGTAGTCTGTTTTTTATGCAAAATCTAATTTAATATATTGAT
ATTTATATCATTTTACGTTTCTCGTTCAACTTTCTTGTACAAAGTGGGATAAATCTCATCCCACCCACTT
ATGTTCTGTTGTTTTGTAATATTTTAAACTGTTGCAATGGTTTCGTTTCGATTTTAAGATCGATGTTGTG
CCATCCCCACCCTTATCATTGCCCAGTTTTGTTTTTTCTTTTCTTTTTTGTTGTTTTATTGCTTTTCATG
CAGTTGTGTTATTGTTTCTTTCTGTTTATTGTTCATTGTTTTGTTTTTTTTTTTCGAATTTAATGAATCC
AGATAAATTTGGACACGAAAACTCTAAAAATTAAATAAAATTATTTCAACACTAAAATAATTCATTACGC
AAAAACAACAAACACAACTTTATTATACAAAGTTGGCATTATAAAAAAGCATTGCTTATCAATTTGTTGC
AACGAACAGGTCACTATCAGTCAAAATAAAATCATTATTTGGAGCTCCATGGTAGCGTTAACGCGGCCGC
GATATCCCCTATAGTGAGTCGTATTACATGGTCATAGCTGTTTCCTGGCAGCTCTGGCCCGTGTCTCAAA
ATCTCTGATGTTACATTGCACAAGATAAAAATATATCATCATGAACAATAAAACTGTCTGCTTACATAAA
CAGTAATACAAGGGGTGTTATGAGCCATATTCAACGGGAAACGTCGAGGCCGCGATTAAATTCCAACATG
GATGCTGATTTATATGGGTATAAATGGGCTCGCGATAATGTCGGGCAATCAGGTGCGACAATCTATCGCT
TGTATGGGAAGCCCGATGCGCCAGAGTTGTTTCTGAAACATGGCAAAGGTAGCGTTGCCAATGATGTTAC
AGATGAGATGGTCAGACTAAACTGGCTGACGGAATTTATGCCTCTTCCGACCATCAAGCATTTTATCCGT
ACTCCTGATGATGCATGGTTACTCACCACTGCGATCCCCGGAAAAACAGCATTCCAGGTATTAGAAGAAT
ATCCTGATTCAGGTGAAAATATTGTTGATGCGCTGGCAGTGTTCCTGCGCCGGTTGCATTCGATTCCTGT
TTGTAATTGTCCTTTTAACAGCGATCGCGTATTTCGTCTCGCTCAGGCGCAATCACGAATGAATAACGGT
TTGGTTGATGCGAGTGATTTTGATGACGAGCGTAATGGCTGGCCTGTTGAACAAGTCTGGAAAGAAATGC
ATAAACTTTTGCCATTCTCACCGGATTCAGTCGTCACTCATGGTGATTTCTCACTTGATAACCTTATTTT
TGACGAGGGGAAATTAATAGGTTGTATTGATGTTGGACGAGTCGGAATCGCAGACCGATACCAGGATCTT
GCCATCCTATGGAACTGCCTCGGTGAGTTTTCTCCTTCATTACAGAAACGGCTTTTTCAAAAATATGGTA
TTGATAATCCTGATATGAATAAATTGCAGTTTCATTTGATGCTCGATGAGTTTTTCTAATCAGAATTGGT
TAATTGGTTGTAACACTGGCAGAGCATTACGCTGACTTGACGGGACGGCGCAAGCTCATGACCAAAATCC
CTTAACGTGAGTTACGCGTCGTTCCACTGAGCGTCAGACCCCGTAGAAAAGATCAAAGGATCTTCTTGAG
ATCCTTTTTTTCTGCGCGTAATCTGCTGCTTGCAAACAAAAAAACCACCGCTACCAGCGGTGGTTTGTTT
GCCGGATCAAGAGCTACCAACTCTTTTTCCGAAGGTAACTGGCTTCAGCAGAGCGCAGATACCAAATACT
GTCCTTCTAGTGTAGCCGTAGTTAGGCCACCACTTCAAGAACTCTGTAGCACCGCCTACATACCTCGCTC
TGCTAATCCTGTTACCAGTGGCTGCTGCCAGTGGCGATAAGTCGTGTCTTACCGGGTTGGACTCAAGACG
ATAGTTACCGGATAAGGCGCAGCGGTCGGGCTGAACGGGGGGTTCGTGCACACAGCCCAGCTTGGAGCGA
ACGACCTACACCGAACTGAGATACCTACAGCGTGAGCATTGAGAAAGCGCCACGCTTCCCGAAGGGAGAA
AGGCGGACAGGTATCCGGTAAGCGGCAGGGTCGGAACAGGAGAGCGCACGAGGGAGCTTCCAGGGGGAAA
CGCCTGGTATCTTTATAGTCCTGTCGGGTTTCGCCACCTCTGACTTGAGCGTCGATTTTTGTGATGCTCG
TCAGGGGGGCGGAGCCTATGGAAAAACGCCAGCAACGCGGCCTTTTTACGGTTCCTGGCCTTTTGCTGGC
CTTTTGCTCACATGTT
