>Addgene plasmid #19396 | pCM5.33 | addgene partial sequence | sequence record 25203 | 19396 with pDONR201F (TCGCGTTAACGCTAGCATGGATCTC)
NNNNTTTNNTTTTNACTGATAGTGNCCTGTTCGTTGCAACAAATTGATAAGCAATGCTTTTTTATAATGC
CAACTTTGTATAATAAAGTTGTGTTTGTTGTTTTTGCGTAATGAATTATTTTAGTGTTGAAATAATTTTA
TTTAATTTTTAGAGTTTTCGTGTCCAAATTTATCTGGATTCATTAAATTCGAAAAAAAAAAACAAAACAA
TGAACAATAAACAGAAAGAAACAATAACACAACTGCATGAAAAGCAATAAAACAACAAAAAAGAAAAGAA
AAAACAAAACTGGGCAATGATAAGGGTGGGGATGGCACAACATCGATCTTAAAATCGAAACGAAACCATT
GCAACAGTTTAAAATATTACAAAACAACAGAACATAAGTGGGTGGGATGAGATTTATCCCACTTTGTACA
AGAAAGTTGAACGAGAAACGTAAAATGATATAAATATCAATATATTAAATTAGATTTTGCATAAAAAACA
GACTACATAATACTGTAAAACACAACATATGCAGTCACTATGAACCAACTACTTAGATGGTATTAGTGAC
CTGTAGAATTCGAGCTCTAGAGCTGCAGGGCCCGAGCTTAAGACTGGCCGTCGTTTTACAACGTCGTGAC
TGGGAAAACATCCATGCNNNNNNTTAACGCGAGAGTAGGGAACTGCCAGGCATCAAATAAAACGAAAGGC
TCAGTCGGAAGANTGGGCCTTTCGTTTTATCTGNTGTTTGNCGGTGAACNCTCTCCTG
